Addgene plasmid #141383: pLVX-EF1alpha-SARS-CoV-2-orf3a-2xStrep-IRES-Puro
Purpose: Lentiviral expression of SARS-CoV-2 protein; transient expression and generate lentivirus
Depositing lab: Nevan Krogan. Depositing organization: University of California, San Francisco (UCSF). Publication: A SARS-CoV-2 protein interaction map reveals targets for drug repurposing. Gordon DE, Jang GM, Bouhaddou M, Xu J, Obernier K, White KM, O'Meara MJ, Rezelj VV, Guo JZ, Swaney DL, Tummino TA, Huttenhain R, Kaake RM, Richards AL, Tutuncuoglu B, Foussard H, Batra J, Haas K, Modak M, Kim M, Haas P, Polacco BJ, Braberg H, Fabius JM, Eckhardt M, Soucheray M, Bennett MJ, Cakir M, McGregor MJ, Li Q, Meyer B, Roesch F, Vallet T, Mac Kain A, Miorin L, Moreno E, Naing ZZC, Zhou Y, Peng S, Shi Y, Zhang Z, Shen W, Kirby IT, Melnyk JE, Chorba JS, Lou K, Dai SA, Barrio-Hernandez I, Memon D, Hernandez-Armenta C, Lyu J, Mathy CJP, Perica T, Pilla KB, Ganesan SJ, Saltzberg DJ, Rakesh R, Liu X, Rosenthal SB, Calviello L, Venkataramanan S, Liboy-Lugo J, Lin Y, Huang XP, Liu Y, Wankowicz SA, Bohn M, Safari M, Ugur FS, Koh C, Savar NS, Tran QD, Shengjuler D, Fletcher SJ, O'Neal MC, Cai Y, Chang JCJ, Broadhurst DJ, Klippsten S, Sharp PP, Wenzell NA, Kuzuoglu-Ozturk D, Wang HY, Trenker R, Young JM, Cavero DA, Hiatt J, Roth TL, Rathore U, Subramanian A, Noack J, Hubert M, Stroud RM, Frankel AD, Rosenberg OS, Verba KA, Agard DA, Ott M, Emerman M, Jura N, von Zastrow M, Verdin E, Ashworth A, Schwartz O, d'Enfert C, Mukherjee S, Jacobson M, Malik HS, Fujimori DG, Ideker T, Craik CS, Floor SN, Fraser JS, Gross JD, Sali A, Roth BL, Ruggero D, Taunton J, Kortemme T, Beltrao P, Vignuzzi M, Garcia-Sastre A, Shokat KM, Shoichet BK, Krogan NJ. Nature. 2020 Jul;583(7816):459-468. doi: 10.1038/s41586-020-2286-9. Epub 2020 Apr 30. PubMed 32353859.
Backbone
  Vector backbone: pLVX-EF1alpha-IRES-Puro
  Backbone manufacturer: Takara Bio
  Backbone size w/o insert (bp): 8825
  Vector type: Mammalian Expression, Lentiviral
  Selectable markers: Puromycin
Growth in bacteria
  Bacterial resistance: Ampicillin, 100 μg/mL
  Growth temperature: 30°C
  Growth strain: NEB Stable
  Copy number: Unknown
Gene/Insert
  Gene/Insert name: SARS-CoV-2-orf3a
  Species: SARS-CoV-2
  Mutation: human codon optimized
  Entrez Gene: ORF3a (a.k.a. GU280_gp03)
  Promoter: EF1alpha
  Tag / fusion protein: 2xStrep (C terminal on insert)
  Cloning method: Unknown
Terms and licenses: Academic/Nonprofit Terms; Industry Terms
Depositor comments: Please visit https://www.biorxiv.org/content/10.1101/2020.03.22.002386v3 for bioRxiv preprint.
How to cite: pLVX-EF1alpha-SARS-CoV-2-orf3a-2xStrep-IRES-Puro was a gift from Nevan Krogan (Addgene plasmid # 141383 ; http://n2t.net/addgene:141383 ; RRID:Addgene_141383)
