[The description below was written by a language model from this plasmid's Addgene catalogue record and pLannotate feature annotations shown in this document.]
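Description:
pLVX-EF1alpha-SARS-CoV-2-orf3a-2xStrep-IRES-Puro is an HIV-1-based lentiviral transfer and mammalian expression plasmid built on the Takara pLVX-EF1alpha-IRES-Puro backbone. It is maintained in E. coli through a high-copy ColE1/pUC-type origin and a β-lactamase (AmpR) cassette; the record specifies a recombination-deficient stable strain, which is typical for LTR-containing plasmids prone to rearrangement. The viral portion is bounded by two HIV-1 LTR elements (both annotated as truncated, with adjacent nef-derived sequence) and contains the Ψ packaging signal with a gag fragment, the Rev response element for Rev-dependent nuclear export of the genomic RNA, and the cPPT/CTS, which aids nuclear import and transduction efficiency. Residual lac promoter/operator sequences and an SV40 poly(A) signal lie in the plasmid backbone outside the expression cassette.

The payload is a bicistronic cassette driven by the human EF-1α promoter with its intron A. The first cistron is a human codon-optimised open reading frame for SARS-CoV-2 ORF3a, an accessory protein annotated as a viroporin-like channel of endosomes and lysosomes implicated in virus egress and blockade of autophagosome–lysosome fusion. According to the catalogue fields it carries a C-terminal 2xStrep tag, although the tag is not separately annotated in the feature table. An EMCV IRES then allows translation of puromycin N-acetyltransferase from the same transcript, linking drug resistance to ORF3a expression, and a downstream WPRE enhances transcript stability and expression. The plasmid can be transfected directly for transient expression or used to produce lentivirus for stable, puromycin-selected cell lines. The Strep tag suits affinity purification, consistent with the associated virus–host protein interaction mapping study.
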