Features (pLannotate 1.2.2; 24 found; start..end, strand, type, name):
    377..634     +  LTR            5' LTR (truncated): truncated 5' long terminal repeat (LTR) from HIV-1
    681..806     +  misc_feature   HIV-1 Ψ: packaging signal of human immunodeficiency virus type 1
    790..1128    +  CDS            HIV-1 gag (fragment): gag protein from human immunodeficiency virus 1; gag
   1303..1536    +  misc_feature   RRE: The Rev response element (RRE) of HIV-1 allows for Rev-dependent mRNA export from the nucleus to the cytoplasm.
   1913..2013    +  CDS            Rev (fragment): human immunodeficiency virus 1 (HIV-1) Rev protein; rev; enhances nuclear export of unspliced and incompletely spliced viral mRNAs
   2028..2143    +  misc_feature   cPPT/CTS: central polypurine tract and central termination sequence of HIV-1 (lacking the first T)
   2356..2567    +  promoter       EF-1α core promoter: core promoter for human elongation factor EF-1α
   2568..2681    +  intron         EF-1α intron A (fragment): intron upstream of the start codon of human EF-1α
   3307..3510    +  intron         EF-1α intron A: truncated intron upstream of the start codon of human EF-1α
   3550..4374    +  CDS            AP3A_SARS2: Experimental evidence at protein level: Swiss-Prot protein existence level 1. Plays a role in virus egress via lysosomal trafficking (PubMed:33157038, PubMed:33422265). Forms homotetrameric ion channels (viroporin) localized at endosomes and lysosomes, that may induce deacidification of lysosomes thereby allowing safe virion egress through lysosomal trafficking (By similarity) (PubMed:33157038, PubMed:33422265). Also blocks formation of autolysosomes through binding and sequestering host TMUB1/HOPS on late endosomes. This prevents fusion of autophagosomes with lysosomes, disrupting autophagy a
   4599..5061    +  misc_feature   IRES: internal ribosome entry site (IRES) of the encephalomyocarditis virus (EMCV)
   5094..5691    +  CDS            PuroR (fragment): puromycin N-acetyltransferase; pac from Streptomyces alboniger; confers resistance to puromycin
   5707..6295    +  misc_feature   WPRE: woodchuck hepatitis virus posttranscriptional regulatory element
   6312..6830    +  CDS            nef (fragment): NEF_HV1BR - Experimental evidence at protein level: Swiss-Prot protein existence level 1. Extracellular Nef protein targets CD4(+) T-lymphocytes for apoptosis by interacting with CXCR4 surface receptors (PubMed:14990729). From Human immunodeficiency virus type 1 group M subtype B (isolate BRU/LAI) (HIV-1).
   6878..7135    +  LTR            5' LTR (truncated): truncated 5' long terminal repeat (LTR) from HIV-1
   7287..7303    -  protein_bind   lac operator: The lac repressor binds to the lac operator to inhibit transcription in E. coli. This inhibition can be relieved by adding lactose or isopropyl-β-D-thiogalactopyranoside (IPTG). lac repressor encoded by lacI
   7311..7341    -  promoter       lac promoter: promoter for the E. coli lac operon
   7356..7377    -  protein_bind   CAP binding site: CAP binding activates transcription in the presence of cAMP. E. coli catabolite activator protein
   7390..7482    -  CDS            lacI (fragment): lac repressor; lacI; The lac repressor binds to the lac operator to inhibit transcription in E. coli. This inhibition can be relieved by adding lactose or isopropyl-β-D-thiogalactopyranoside (IPTG).
   7665..8253    -  rep_origin     ori: high-copy-number ColE1/pMB1/pBR322/pUC origin of replication
   8424..9284    -  CDS            AmpR: β-lactamase; bla; confers resistance to ampicillin, carbenicillin, and related antibiotics
   9285..9389    -  promoter       AmpR promoter: bla
   9437..9571    +  polyA_signal   SV40 poly(A) signal: SV40 polyadenylation signal
   9738..329     +  CDS            nef (fragment) (across the origin): NEF_HV1BR - Experimental evidence at protein level: Swiss-Prot protein existence level 1. Extracellular Nef protein targets CD4(+) T-lymphocytes for apoptosis by interacting with CXCR4 surface receptors (PubMed:14990729). From Human immunodeficiency virus type 1 group M subtype B (isolate BRU/LAI) (HIV-1).
>Addgene plasmid #141383 | pLVX-EF1alpha-SARS-CoV-2-orf3a-2xStrep-IRES-Puro | addgene full sequence | sequence record 288094 | Addgene NGS Result
TGGAAGGGCTAATTCACTCCCAAAGAAGACAAGATATCCTTGATCTGTGGATCTACCACACACAAGGCTA
CTTCCCTGATTAGCAGAACTACACACCAGGGCCAGGGGTCAGATATCCACTGACCTTTGGATGGTGCTAC
AAGCTAGTACCAGTTGAGCCAGATAAGGTAGAAGAGGCCAATAAAGGAGAGAACACCAGCTTGTTACACC
CTGTGAGCCTGCATGGGATGGATGACCCGGAGAGAGAAGTGTTAGAGTGGAGGTTTGACAGCCGCCTAGC
ATTTCATCACGTGGCCCGAGAGCTGCATCCGGAGTACTTCAAGAACTGCTGATATCGAGCTTGCTACAAG
GGACTTTCCGCTGGGGACTTTCCAGGGAGGCGTGGCCTGGGCGGGACTGGGGAGTGGCGAGCCCTCAGAT
CCTGCATATAAGCAGCTGCTTTTTGCCTGTACTGGGTCTCTCTGGTTAGACCAGATCTGAGCCTGGGAGC
TCTCTGGCTAACTAGGGAACCCACTGCTTAAGCCTCAATAAAGCTTGCCTTGAGTGCTTCAAGTAGTGTG
TGCCCGTCTGTTGTGTGACTCTGGTAACTAGAGATCCCTCAGACCCTTTTAGTCAGTGTGGAAAATCTCT
AGCAGTGGCGCCCGAACAGGGACTTGAAAGCGAAAGGGAAACCAGAGGAGCTCTCTCGACGCAGGACTCG
GCTTGCTGAAGCGCGCACGGCAAGAGGCGAGGGGCGGCGACTGGTGAGTACGCCAAAAATTTTGACTAGC
GGAGGCTAGAAGGAGAGAGATGGGTGCGAGAGCGTCAGTATTAAGCGGGGGAGAATTAGATCGCGATGGG
AAAAAATTCGGTTAAGGCCAGGGGGAAAGAAAAAATATAAATTAAAACATATAGTATGGGCAAGCAGGGA
GCTAGAACGATTCGCAGTTAATCCTGGCCTGTTAGAAACATCAGAAGGCTGTAGACAAATACTGGGACAG
CTACAACCATCCCTTCAGACAGGATCAGAAGAACTTAGATCATTATATAATACAGTAGCAACCCTCTATT
GTGTGCATCAAAGGATAGAGATAAAAGACACCAAGGAAGCTTTAGACAAGATAGAGGAAGAGCAAAACAA
AAGTAAGACCACCGCACAGCAAGCGGCCGGCCGCTGATCTTCAGACCTGGAGGAGGAGATATGAGGGACA
ATTGGAGAAGTGAATTATATAAATATAAAGTAGTAAAAATTGAACCATTAGGAGTAGCACCCACCAAGGC
AAAGAGAAGAGTGGTGCAGAGAGAAAAAAGAGCAGTGGGAATAGGAGCTTTGTTCCTTGGGTTCTTGGGA
GCAGCAGGAAGCACTATGGGCGCAGCGTCAATGACGCTGACGGTACAGGCCAGACAATTATTGTCTGGTA
TAGTGCAGCAGCAGAACAATTTGCTGAGGGCTATTGAGGCGCAACAGCATCTGTTGCAACTCACAGTCTG
GGGCATCAAGCAGCTCCAGGCAAGAATCCTGGCTGTGGAAAGATACCTAAAGGATCAACAGCTCCTGGGG
ATTTGGGGTTGCTCTGGAAAACTCATTTGCACCACTGCTGTGCCTTGGAATGCTAGTTGGAGTAATAAAT
CTCTGGAACAGATTTGGAATCACACGACCTGGATGGAGTGGGACAGAGAAATTAACAATTACACAAGCTT
AATACACTCCTTAATTGAAGAATCGCAAAACCAGCAAGAAAAGAATGAACAAGAATTATTGGAATTAGAT
AAATGGGCAAGTTTGTGGAATTGGTTTAACATAACAAATTGGCTGTGGTATATAAAATTATTCATAATGA
TAGTAGGAGGCTTGGTAGGTTTAAGAATAGTTTTTGCTGTACTTTCTATAGTGAATAGAGTTAGGCAGGG
ATATTCACCATTATCGTTTCAGACCCACCTCCCAACCCCGAGGGGACCCGACAGGCCCGAAGGAATAGAA
GAAGAAGGTGGAGAGAGAGACAGAGACAGATCCATTCGATTAGTGAACGGATCTCGACGGTATCGCCTTT
AAAAGAAAAGGGGGGATTGGGGGGTACAGTGCAGGGGAAAGAATAGTAGACATAATAGCAACAGACATAC
AAACTAAAGAATTACAAAAACAAATTACAAAAATTCAAAATTTTCGGGTTTATTACAGGGACAGCAGAGA
TCCAGTTTATCGATGAGTAATTCATACAAAAGGACTCGCCCCTGCCTTGGGGAATCCCAGGGACCGTCGT
TAAACTCCCACTAACGTAGAACCCAGAGATCGCTGCGTTCCCGCCCCCTCACCCGCCCGCTCTCGTCATC
ACTGAGGTGGAGAAGAGCATGCGTGAGGCTCCGGTGCCCGTCAGTGGGCAGAGCGCACATCGCCCACAGT
CCCCGAGAAGTTGGGGGGAGGGGTCGGCAATTGAACCGGTGCCTAGAGAAGGTGGCGCGGGGTAAACTGG
GAAAGTGATGTCGTGTACTGGCTCCGCCTTTTTCCCGAGGGTGGGGGAGAACCGTATATAAGTGCAGTAG
TCGCCGTGAACGTTCTTTTTCGCAACGGGTTTGCCGCCAGAACACAGGTAAGTGCCGTGTGTGGTTCCCG
CGGGCCTGGCCTCTTTACGGGTTATGGCCCTTGCGTGCCTTGAATTACTTCCACGCCCCTGGCTGCAGTA
CGTGATTCTTGATCCCGAGCTTCGGGTTGGAAGTGGGTGGGAGAGTTCGAGGCCTTGCGCTTAAGGAGCC
CCTTCGCCTCGTGCTTGAGTTGAGGCCTGGCTTGGGCGCTGGGGCCGCCGCGTGCGAATCTGGTGGCACC
TTCGCGCCTGTCTCGCTGCTTTCGATAAGTCTCTAGCCATTTAAAATTTTTGATGACCTGCTGCGACGCT
TTTTTTCTGGCAAGATAGTCTTGTAAATGCGGGCCAAGATCTGCACACTGGTATTTCGGTTTTTGGGGCC
GCGGGCGGCGACGGGGCCCGTGCGTCCCAGCGCACATGTTCGGCGAGGCGGGGCCTGCGAGCGCGGCCAC
CGAGAATCGGACGGGGGTAGTCTCAAGCTGGCCGGCCTGCTCTGGTGCCTGGCCTCGCGCCGCCGTGTAT
CGCCCCGCCCTGGGCGGCAAGGCTGGCCCGGTCGGCACCAGTTGCGTGAGCGGAAAGATGGCCGCTTCCC
GGCCCTGCTGCAGGGAGCTCAAAATGGAGGACGCGGCGCTCGGGAGAGCGGGCGGGTGAGTCACCCACAC
AAAGGAAAAGGGCCTTTCCGTCCTCAGCCGTCGCTTCATGTGACTCCACGGAGTACCGGGCGCCGTCCAG
GCACCTCGATTAGTTCTCGAGCTTTTGGAGTACGTCGTCTTTAGGTTGGGGGGAGGGGTTTTATGCGATG
GAGTTTCCCCACACTGAGTGGGTGGAGACTGAAGTTAGGCCAGCTTGGCACTTGATGTAATTCTCCTTGG
AATTTGCCCTTTTTGAGTTTGGATCTTGGTTCATTCTCAAGCCTCAGACAGTGGTTCAAAGTTTTTTTCT
TCCATTTCAGGTGTCGTGAGGATCTATTTCCGGTGAATTCGCCGCCACCATGGACCTTTTTATGAGAATC
TTTACCATCGGGACTGTCACACTGAAACAGGGAGAAATTAAGGACGCGACCCCGAGTGACTTTGTGAGGG
CCACTGCTACAATTCCCATCCAAGCCTCTCTTCCATTCGGCTGGCTCATAGTGGGTGTGGCACTGCTCGC
GGTATTCCAGTCAGCGTCTAAGATCATAACGCTGAAGAAGAGATGGCAGTTGGCTCTCAGCAAAGGTGTT
CATTTCGTCTGTAACCTGCTTCTTCTTTTCGTCACTGTCTATTCTCACTTGCTCTTGGTTGCAGCCGGGC
TGGAAGCCCCGTTTCTGTATCTGTACGCGCTCGTTTACTTCCTCCAGAGCATAAATTTCGTACGAATTAT
TATGAGACTCTGGTTGTGCTGGAAGTGTCGGAGCAAGAATCCTCTCTTGTATGACGCCAATTACTTCCTT
TGTTGGCACACTAATTGTTATGATTACTGCATACCTTACAATAGCGTTACCTCATCCATAGTAATCACCT
CCGGTGACGGAACAACGTCACCAATCTCCGAGCATGATTACCAGATTGGAGGCTATACGGAAAAATGGGA
GAGTGGTGTCAAGGACTGTGTGGTGCTGCATAGCTATTTCACAAGCGATTATTATCAACTGTACAGTACA
CAGTTGTCCACGGATACCGGGGTCGAGCATGTCACATTTTTTATTTATAACAAGATCGTTGATGAGCCAG
AGGAGCATGTGCAGATCCACACGATAGATGGAAGCTCCGGTGTAGTGAATCCAGTCATGGAACCGATCTA
TGACGAGCCCACCACGACCACATCTGTGCCCCTGCTCGAAGGCGGCGGGGGATGGAGCCATCCACAATTC
GAGAAAGGCGGTGGTTCAGGAGGAGGTAGCGGGGGTGGATCATGGTCACATCCGCAGTTTGAAAAGTAAG
GATCCCGCCCCTCTCCCTCCCCCCCCCCTAACGTTACTGGCCGAAGCCGCTTGGAATAAGGCCGGTGTGC
GTTTGTCTATATGTTATTTTCCACCATATTGCCGTCTTTTGGCAATGTGAGGGCCCGGAAACCTGGCCCT
GTCTTCTTGACGAGCATTCCTAGGGGTCTTTCCCCTCTCGCCAAAGGAATGCAAGGTCTGTTGAATGTCG
TGAAGGAAGCAGTTCCTCTGGAAGCTTCTTGAAGACAAACAACGTCTGTAGCGACCCTTTGCAGGCAGCG
GAACCCCCCACCTGGCGACAGGTGCCTCTGCGGCCAAAAGCCACGTGTATAAGATACACCTGCAAAGGCG
GCACAACCCCAGTGCCACGTTGTGAGTTGGATAGTTGTGGAAAGAGTCAAATGGCTCTCCTCAAGCGTAT
TCAACAAGGGGCTGAAGGATGCCCAGAAGGTACCCCATTGTATGGGATCTGATCTGGGGCCTCGGTGCAC
ATGCTTTACATGTGTTTAGTCGAGGTTAAAAAAACGTCTAGGCCCCCCGAACCACGGGGACGTGGTTTTC
CTTTGAAAAACACGATGATAAGCTTGCCACAACCCACAAGGAGACGACCTTCCATGACCGAGTACAAGCC
CACGGTGCGCCTCGCCACCCGCGACGACGTCCCCCGGGCCGTACGCACCCTCGCCGCCGCGTTCGCCGAC
TACCCCGCCACGCGCCACACCGTCGACCCGGACCGCCACATCGAGCGGGTCACCGAGCTGCAAGAACTCT
TCCTCACGCGCGTCGGGCTCGACATCGGCAAGGTGTGGGTCGCGGACGACGGCGCCGCGGTGGCGGTCTG
GACCACGCCGGAGAGCGTCGAAGCGGGGGCGGTGTTCGCCGAGATCGGCCCGCGCATGGCCGAGTTGAGC
GGTTCCCGGCTGGCCGCGCAGCAACAGATGGAAGGCCTCCTGGCGCCGCACCGGCCCAAGGAGCCCGCGT
GGTTCCTGGCCACCGTCGGCGTCTCGCCCGACCACCAGGGCAAGGGTCTGGGCAGCGCCGTCGTGCTCCC
CGGAGTGGAGGCGGCCGAGCGCGCCGGGGTGCCCGCCTTCCTGGAGACCTCCGCGCCCCGCAACCTCCCC
TTCTACGAGCGGCTCGGCTTCACCGTCACCGCCGACGTCGAGGTGCCCGAAGGACCGCGCACCTGGTGCA
TGACCCGCAAGCCCGGTGCCTAGACGCGTCTGGAACAATCAACCTCTGGATTACAAAATTTGTGAAAGAT
TGACTGGTATTCTTAACTATGTTGCTCCTTTTACGCTATGTGGATACGCTGCTTTAATGCCTTTGTATCA
TGCTATTGCTTCCCGTATGGCTTTCATTTTCTCCTCCTTGTATAAATCCTGGTTGCTGTCTCTTTATGAG
GAGTTGTGGCCCGTTGTCAGGCAACGTGGCGTGGTGTGCACTGTGTTTGCTGACGCAACCCCCACTGGTT
GGGGCATTGCCACCACCTGTCAGCTCCTTTCCGGGACTTTCGCTTTCCCCCTCCCTATTGCCACGGCGGA
ACTCATCGCCGCCTGCCTTGCCCGCTGCTGGACAGGGGCTCGGCTGTTGGGCACTGACAATTCCGTGGTG
TTGTCGGGGAAGCTGACGTCCTTTCCATGGCTGCTCGCCTGTGTTGCCACCTGGATTCTGCGCGGGACGT
CCTTCTGCTACGTCCCTTCGGCCCTCAATCCAGCGGACCTTCCTTCCCGCGGCCTGCTGCCGGCTCTGCG
GCCTCTTCCGCGTCTTCGCCTTCGCCCTCAGACGAGTCGGATCTCCCTTTGGGCCGCCTCCCCGCCTGGA
ATTAATTCTGCAGTCGAGACCTAGAAAAACATGGAGCAATCACAAGTAGCAATACAGCAGCTACCAATGC
TGATTGTGCCTGGCTAGAAGCACAAGAGGAGGAGGAGGTGGGTTTTCCAGTCACACCTCAGGTACCTTTA
AGACCAATGACTTACAAGGCAGCTGTAGATCTTAGCCACTTTTTAAAAGAAAAGAGGGGACTGGAAGGGC
TAATTCACTCCCAACGAAGACAAGATATCCTTGATCTGTGGATCTACCACACACAAGGCTACTTCCCTGA
TTAGCAGAACTACACACCAGGGCCAGGGGTCAGATATCCACTGACCTTTGGATGGTGCTACAAGCTAGTA
CCAGTTGAGCCAGATAAGGTAGAAGAGGCCAATAAAGGAGAGAACACCAGCTTGTTACACCCTGTGAGCC
TGCATGGGATGGATGACCCGGAGAGAGAAGTGTTAGAGTGGAGGTTTGACAGCCGCCTAGCATTTCATCA
CGTGGCCCGAGAGCTGCATCCGGAGTACTTCAAGAACTGCTGATATCGAGCTTGCTACAAGGGACTTTCC
GCTGGGGACTTTCCAGGGAGGCGTGGCCTGGGCGGGACTGGGGAGTGGCGAGCCCTCAGATCCTGCATAT
AAGCAGCTGCTTTTTGCCTGTACTGGGTCTCTCTGGTTAGACCAGATCTGAGCCTGGGAGCTCTCTGGCT
AACTAGGGAACCCACTGCTTAAGCCTCAATAAAGCTTGCCTTGAGTGCTTCAAGTAGTGTGTGCCCGTCT
GTTGTGTGACTCTGGTAACTAGAGATCCCTCAGACCCTTTTAGTCAGTGTGGAAAATCTCTAGCAGTAGT
AGTTCATGTCATCTTATTATTCAGTATTTATAACTTGCAAAGAAATGAATATCAGAGAGTGAGAGGCCTT
GACATTGCTAGCGTTTACCGTCGACCTCTAGCTAGAGCTTGGCGTAATCATGGTCATAGCTGTTTCCTGT
GTGAAATTGTTATCCGCTCACAATTCCACACAACATACGAGCCGGAAGCATAAAGTGTAAAGCCTGGGGT
GCCTAATGAGTGAGCTAACTCACATTAATTGCGTTGCGCTCACTGCCCGCTTTCCAGTCGGGAAACCTGT
CGTGCCAGCTGCATTAATGAATCGGCCAACGCGCGGGGAGAGGCGGTTTGCGTATTGGGCGCTCTTCCGC
TTCCTCGCTCACTGACTCGCTGCGCTCGGTCGTTCGGCTGCGGCGAGCGGTATCAGCTCACTCAAAGGCG
GTAATACGGTTATCCACAGAATCAGGGGATAACGCAGGAAAGAACATGTGAGCAAAAGGCCAGCAAAAGG
CCAGGAACCGTAAAAAGGCCGCGTTGCTGGCGTTTTTCCATAGGCTCCGCCCCCCTGACGAGCATCACAA
AAATCGACGCTCAAGTCAGAGGTGGCGAAACCCGACAGGACTATAAAGATACCAGGCGTTTCCCCCTGGA
AGCTCCCTCGTGCGCTCTCCTGTTCCGACCCTGCCGCTTACCGGATACCTGTCCGCCTTTCTCCCTTCGG
GAAGCGTGGCGCTTTCTCATAGCTCACGCTGTAGGTATCTCAGTTCGGTGTAGGTCGTTCGCTCCAAGCT
GGGCTGTGTGCACGAACCCCCCGTTCAGCCCGACCGCTGCGCCTTATCCGGTAACTATCGTCTTGAGTCC
AACCCGGTAAGACACGACTTATCGCCACTGGCAGCAGCCACTGGTAACAGGATTAGCAGAGCGAGGTATG
TAGGCGGTGCTACAGAGTTCTTGAAGTGGTGGCCTAACTACGGCTACACTAGAAGAACAGTATTTGGTAT
CTGCGCTCTGCTGAAGCCAGTTACCTTCGGAAAAAGAGTTGGTAGCTCTTGATCCGGCAAACAAACCACC
GCTGGTAGCGGTGGTTTTTTTGTTTGCAAGCAGCAGATTACGCGCAGAAAAAAAGGATCTCAAGAAGATC
CTTTGATCTTTTCTACGGGGTCTGACGCTCAGTGGAACGAAAACTCACGTTAAGGGATTTTGGTCATGAG
ATTATCAAAAAGGATCTTCACCTAGATCCTTTTAAATTAAAAATGAAGTTTTAAATCAATCTAAAGTATA
TATGAGTAAACTTGGTCTGACAGTTACCAATGCTTAATCAGTGAGGCACCTATCTCAGCGATCTGTCTAT
TTCGTTCATCCATAGTTGCCTGACTCCCCGTCGTGTAGATAACTACGATACGGGAGGGCTTACCATCTGG
CCCCAGTGCTGCAATGATACCGCGAGACCCACGCTCACCGGCTCCAGATTTATCAGCAATAAACCAGCCA
GCCGGAAGGGCCGAGCGCAGAAGTGGTCCTGCAACTTTATCCGCCTCCATCCAGTCTATTAATTGTTGCC
GGGAAGCTAGAGTAAGTAGTTCGCCAGTTAATAGTTTGCGCAACGTTGTTGCCATTGCTACAGGCATCGT
GGTGTCACGCTCGTCGTTTGGTATGGCTTCATTCAGCTCCGGTTCCCAACGATCAAGGCGAGTTACATGA
TCCCCCATGTTGTGCAAAAAAGCGGTTAGCTCCTTCGGTCCTCCGATCGTTGTCAGAAGTAAGTTGGCCG
CAGTGTTATCACTCATGGTTATGGCAGCACTGCATAATTCTCTTACTGTCATGCCATCCGTAAGATGCTT
TTCTGTGACTGGTGAGTACTCAACCAAGTCATTCTGAGAATAGTGTATGCGGCGACCGAGTTGCTCTTGC
CCGGCGTCAATACGGGATAATACCGCGCCACATAGCAGAACTTTAAAAGTGCTCATCATTGGAAAACGTT
CTTCGGGGCGAAAACTCTCAAGGATCTTACCGCTGTTGAGATCCAGTTCGATGTAACCCACTCGTGCACC
CAACTGATCTTCAGCATCTTTTACTTTCACCAGCGTTTCTGGGTGAGCAAAAACAGGAAGGCAAAATGCC
GCAAAAAAGGGAATAAGGGCGACACGGAAATGTTGAATACTCATACTCTTCCTTTTTCAATATTATTGAA
GCATTTATCAGGGTTATTGTCTCATGAGCGGATACATATTTGAATGTATTTAGAAAAATAAACAAATAGG
GGTTCCGCGCACATTTCCCCGAAAAGTGCCACCTGACGTCGACGGATCGGGAGATCAACTTGTTTATTGC
AGCTTATAATGGTTACAAATAAAGCAATAGCATCACAAATTTCACAAATAAAGCATTTTTTTCACTGCAT
TCTAGTTGTGGTTTGTCCAAACTCATCAATGTATCTTATCATGTCTGGATCAACTGGATAACTCAAGCTA
ACCAAAATCATCCCAAACTTCCCACCCCATACCCTATTACCACTGCCAATTACCTGTGGTTTCATTTACT
CTAAACCTGTGATTCCTCTGAATTATTTTCATTTTAAAGAAATTGTATTTGTTAAATATGTACTACAAAC
TTAGTAGT
