>Addgene plasmid #141383 | pLVX-EF1alpha-SARS-CoV-2-orf3a-2xStrep-IRES-Puro | addgene partial sequence | sequence record 287328 | EF1a-F 5'-TCAAGCCTCAGACAGTGGTTC-3'
TATTTCCGGTGAATTCGCCGCCACCATGGACCTTTTTATGAGAATCTTTACCATCGGGACTGTCACACTG
AAACAGGGAGAAATTAAGGACGCGACCCCGAGTGACTTTGTGAGGGCCACTGCTACAATTCCCATCCAAG
CCTCTCTTCCATTCGGCTGGCTCATAGTGGGTGTGGCACTGCTCGCGGTATTCCAGTCAGCGTCTAAGAT
CATAACGCTGAAGAAGAGATGGCAGTTGGCTCTCAGCAAAGGTGTTCATTTCGTCTGTAACCTGCTTCTT
CTTTTCGTCACTGTCTATTCTCACTTGCTCTTGGTTGCAGCCGGGCTGGAAGCCCCGTTTCTGTATCTGT
ACGCGCTCGTTTACTTCCTCCAGAGCATAAATTTCGTACGAATTATTATGAGACTCTGGTTGTGCTGGAA
GTGTCGGAGCAAGAATCCTCTCTTGTATGACGCCAATTACTTCCTTTGTTGGCACACTAATTGTTATGAT
TACTGCATACCTTACAATAGCGTTACCTCATCCATAGTAATCACCTCCGGTGACGGAACAACGTCACCAA
TCTCCGAGCATGATTACCAGATTGGAGGCTATACGGAAAAATGGGAGAGTGGTGTCAAGGACTGTGTGGT
GCTGCATAGCTATTTCACAAGCGATTATTATCAACTGTACAGTACACAGTTGTCCACGGATACCGGGGTC
GAGCATGTCACATTTTTTATTTATAACAAGATCGTTGATGAGCCAGAGGAGCATGTGCAGATCCACACGA
TAGATGGAAGCTCCGGTGTAGTGAATCCAGTCATGGAACCGATCTATGACGAGCCCACCACGACCACATC
TGTGCCCCTGCTCGAAGGCGGCGGGGGATGGAGCCATCCACAATTCGAGAAAGGCGGTGGTTCAGGAGGA
GGTAGCGGGGGTGGATCATGGTCACATCCGCAGTTTGAAAAGTAAGGATCCCGCCCCTCTCCCTCCCCCC
CCC
