>Addgene plasmid #141383 | pLVX-EF1alpha-SARS-CoV-2-orf3a-2xStrep-IRES-Puro | addgene partial sequence | sequence record 287329 | pCDH-rev 5'-GCATTCCTTTGGCGAGAG-3'
GGCCAGGTTTCCGGGCCCTCACATTGCCAAAAGACGGCAATATGGTGGAAAATAACATATAGACAAACGC
ACACCGGCCTTATTCCAAGCGGCTTCGGCCAGTAACGTTAGGGGGGGGGGAGGGAGAGGGGCGGGATCCT
TACTTTTCAAACTGCGGATGTGACCATGATCCACCCCCGCT
